Addgene plasmid #83127: pmNFL
Purpose: Mouse neurofilament protein L cDNA mammalian expression construct
Depositing lab: Anthony Brown. Depositing organization: Ohio State University. Publication: The polypeptide composition of moving and stationary neurofilaments in cultured sympathetic neurons. Yan Y, Jensen K, Brown A. Cell Motil Cytoskeleton. 2007 Apr;64(4):299-309. 10.1002/cm.20184 PubMed 17285620.
Backbone
  Vector backbone: pEGFP-C1 with EGFP sequence removed
  Backbone manufacturer: Clontech
  Backbone size w/o insert (bp): 4242
  Total vector size (bp): 5874
  Modifications to backbone: EGFP sequence removed using Age I and BspE I
  Vector type: Mammalian Expression
  Selectable markers: Neomycin (select with G418)
Growth in bacteria
  Bacterial resistance: Kanamycin, 50 μg/mL
  Growth temperature: 37°C
  Growth strain: DH5alpha
  Copy number: High Copy
Gene/Insert
  Gene/Insert name: mouse NFL (alt names: mNFL; neurofilament protein L)
  Species: M. musculus (mouse)
  Insert size (bp): 1632
  GenBank ID: DQ201635
  Entrez Gene: Nefl (a.k.a. CMT2E, NF-L, NF68, Nfl)
  Promoter: CMV
  Cloning method: Restriction Enzyme; 5′ cloning site XhoI (not destroyed); 3′ cloning site EcoRI (not destroyed)
  Sequencing primers: 5′ CMV Forward; 3′ SV40pA-R
Terms and licenses: Academic/Nonprofit Terms; Industry Terms: Not Available to Industry
Depositor comments: Plasmid first described in Yan et al. (2007), "The polypeptide composition of moving and stationary neurofilaments in cultured sympathetic neurons", Cell Motility and the Cytoskeleton 64:299–309. Mouse NFL cDNA sequence deposited in Genbank (Accession number DQ201635).
How to cite: pmNFL was a gift from Anthony Brown (Addgene plasmid # 83127 ; http://n2t.net/addgene:83127 ; RRID:Addgene_83127)
