[The description below was written by a language model from this plasmid's Addgene catalogue record and pLannotate feature annotations shown in this document.]
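Description:
pmNFL is a mammalian expression plasmid carrying the mouse neurofilament light chain (NFL, gene Nefl) cDNA in a Clontech pEGFP-C1 backbone from which the EGFP coding sequence was excised with AgeI and BspEI. As a result, the neurofilament protein is produced without a fluorescent tag, and no other epitope tag is annotated. The roughly 1.6 kb insert was cloned between the XhoI and EcoRI sites of the multiple cloning site, both of which remain intact. It lies downstream of the human cytomegalovirus immediate early enhancer and promoter, which drive strong constitutive transcription in mammalian cells. The transcript is terminated by the SV40 polyadenylation signal. The short "large T antigen" fragment annotated just upstream of that signal is part of the SV40-derived terminator region rather than a functional gene.

The plasmid is about 5.9 kb and replicates at high copy in E. coli from a pUC-type ColE1 origin. It also carries an f1 phage origin, which permits single-stranded DNA production. A single Tn5 aminoglycoside phosphotransferase (NeoR/KanR) cassette provides selection in both hosts. A bacterial bla-type promoter expresses it for kanamycin resistance in E. coli, and the adjacent SV40 enhancer/early promoter, paired with the HSV TK polyadenylation signal, expresses it for G418 selection of transfected mammalian cells. The small ble and bGH poly(A) fragments in the feature table look like backbone remnants or partial matches rather than working elements.

The associated publication studied the polypeptide composition of moving and stationary neurofilaments in cultured sympathetic neurons. This suggests the construct was used to supply untagged NFL in transfected cells for studies of neurofilament composition and transport.
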