Features (pLannotate 1.2.2; 15 found; start..end, strand, type, name):
     61..364     +  enhancer       CMV enhancer: human cytomegalovirus immediate early enhancer
    365..568     +  promoter       CMV promoter: human cytomegalovirus (CMV) immediate early promoter
    591..618     +  misc_feature   MCS (fragment): multiple cloning site
    675..2303    +  CDS            Nefl: NFL_MOUSE - Also known as Nf68, Nfl. Experimental evidence at protein level: Swiss-Prot protein existence level 1. Neurofilaments usually contain three intermediate filament proteins: NEFL, NEFM, and NEFH which are involved in the maintenance of neuronal caliber. May additionally cooperate with the neuronal intermediate filament proteins PRPH and INA to form neuronal filamentous networks (PubMed:22723690). From Mus musculus (Mouse).
   2505..2541    +  misc_feature   MCS (fragment): multiple cloning site
   2558..2642    +  CDS            large T antigen (fragment): large T antigen from SV40 (simian virus 40)
   2665..2786    +  polyA_signal   SV40 poly(A) signal: SV40 polyadenylation signal
   2820..3248    -  rep_origin     f1 ori (sequence partly withheld): f1 bacteriophage origin of replication; arrow indicates direction of (+) strand synthesis
   3275..3379    +  promoter       AmpR promoter: bla
   3381..3738    +  promoter       SV40 promoter: SV40 enhancer and early promoter
   3773..4567    +  CDS            NeoR/KanR: aminoglycoside phosphotransferase from Tn5; aph(3')-II (or nptII); confers resistance to neomycin, kanamycin, and G418 (Geneticin®)
   4588..4740    +  CDS            ble (fragment): BLE_KLEPN - Experimental evidence at protein level: Swiss-Prot protein existence level 1. Binding protein with a strong affinity to the bleomycin family of antibiotics. Binds to CL990; an antimitotic-antibiotic compound. From Klebsiella pneumoniae.
   4799..4846    +  polyA_signal   HSV TK poly(A) signal: herpes simplex virus thymidine kinase polyadenylation signal (Cole and Stacy, 1985)
   4937..4953    -  polyA_signal   bGH poly(A) signal (fragment): bovine growth hormone polyadenylation signal
   5175..5763    +  rep_origin     ori: high-copy-number ColE1/pMB1/pBR322/pUC origin of replication
>Addgene plasmid #83127 | pmNFL | depositor full sequence | sequence record 168067 | pmNFL sequence 5877 bps
TAGTTATTAATAGTAATCAATTACGGGGTCATTAGTTCATAGCCCATATATGGAGTTCCGCGTTACATAA
CTTACGGTAAATGGCCCGCCTGGCTGACCGCCCAACGACCCCCGCCCATTGACGTCAATAATGACGTATG
TTCCCATAGTAACGCCAATAGGGACTTTCCATTGACGTCAATGGGTGGAGTATTTACGGTAAACTGCCCA
CTTGGCAGTACATCAAGTGTATCATATGCCAAGTACGCCCCCTATTGACGTCAATGACGGTAAATGGCCC
GCCTGGCATTATGCCCAGTACATGACCTTATGGGACTTTCCTACTTGGCAGTACATCTACGTATTAGTCA
TCGCTATTACCATGGTGATGCGGTTTTGGCAGTACATCAATGGGCGTGGATAGCGGTTTGACTCACGGGG
ATTTCCAAGTCTCCACCCCATTGACGTCAATGGGAGTTTGTTTTGGCACCAAAATCAACGGGACTTTCCA
AAATGTCGTAACAACTCCGCCCCATTGACGCAAATGGGCGGTAGGCGTGTACGGTGGGAGGTCTATATAA
GCAGAGCTGGTTTAGTGAACCGTCAGATCCGCTAGCGCTACCGGACTCAGATCTCGAGTTCTCTCTAGGT
CCCCCATCTCCGCCCCGGGCCTGAGGGGCGCACCGGCCGCCACCATGAGTTCGTTCGGCTACGATCCGTA
CTTTTCGACCTCCTACAAGCGGCGCTATGTGGAGACGCCCCGGGTGCACATCTCCAGCGTGCGCAGCGGC
TACAGCACGGCGCGCTCCGCGTACTCCAGCTACTCCGCGCCGGTCTCCTCCTCGCTGTCCGTGCGCCGCA
GCTACTCGTCCAGCTCTGGCTCTTTGATGCCCAGCCTGGAGAATCTCGATCTGAGCCAGGTAGCCGCCAT
CAGCAACGACCTCAAGTCTATCCGCACACAAGAGAAGGCACAGCTGCAGGACCTCAACGATCGCTTCGCC
AGCTTCATCGAGCGCGTGCACGAGCTGGAGCAGCAGAACAAGGTCCTGGAAGCCGAGCTGTTGGTGCTGC
GCCAGAAACACTCTGAGCCTTCCCGCTTCCGCGCCCTGTACGAGCAGGAGATCCGCGATCTGCGGCTGGC
AGCGGAAGACGCCACTAACGAGAAGCAGGCGCTGCAGGGCGAGCGCGAGGGGCTGGAGGAGACTCTGCGC
AACCTGCAGGCTCGCTATGAGGAAGAAGTGCTGAGCCGCGAGGACGCCGAGGGCCGGCTGATGGAAGCGC
GCAAAGGTGCGGATGAGGCCGCGCTCGCCCGCGCCGAGCTGGAGAAGCGCATCGACAGCCTGATGGACGA
GATAGCTTTCCTGAAGAAGGTGCACGAGGAAGAGATCGCCGAGCTGCAGGCTCAGATCCAGTATGCTCAG
ATCTCCGTGGAGATGGACGTGTCCTCCAAGCCCGACCTCTCCGCCGCTCTCAAGGACATCCGCGCTCAGT
ACGAGAAGCTGGCCGCCAAGAACATGCAGAACGCCGAAGAGTGGTTCAAGAGCCGCTTCACCGTGCTAAC
CGAGAGCGCCGCCAAGAACACCGACGCTGTGCGCGCTGCCAAGGACGAGGTGTCGGAAAGCCGCCGCCTG
CTCAAGGCTAAGACCCTGGAGATCGAAGCCTGCCGGGGTATGAACGAAGCTCTGGAGAAGCAGCTGCAGG
AGCTAGAGGACAAGCAGAATGCAGACATTAGCGCCATGCAGGACACAATCAACAAACTGGAGAATGAGCT
GAGAAGCACGAAGAGCGAGATGGCCAGGTACCTGAAGGAGTACCAGGACCTCCTCAATGTCAAGATGGCC
TTGGACATCGAGATTGCAGCTTACAGAAAACTCTTGGAAGGCGAAGAGACCAGGCTCAGTTTCACCAGCG
TGGGTAGCATAACCAGCGGCTACTCTCAGAGCTCGCAGGTCTTCGGCCGTTCTGCTTACAGTGGCTTGCA
GAGCAGCTCCTACTTGATGTCTGCTCGCTCTTTCCCAGCCTACTATACCAGCCACGTCCAGGAAGAGCAG
ACAGAGGTCGAGGAGACCATTGAGGCTACGAAAGCTGAGGAGGCCAAGGATGAGCCCCCCTCTGAAGGAG
AAGCAGAAGAGGAGGAGAAGGAGAAAGAGGAGGGAGAGGAAGAGGAAGGCGCTGAGGAGGAAGAAGCTGC
CAAGGATGAGTCTGAAGACACAAAAGAAGAAGAAGAAGGTGGTGAGGGTGAGGAGGAAGACACCAAAGAA
TCTGAAGAGGAAGAGAAGAAAGAGGAGAGTGCTGGAGAGGAGCAGGTGGCTAAGAAGAAAGATTGAGCCC
TATTCCCAACTATTCCAGGAAAAGTTCTCCCCAATCAGGTCAACCTCATCACCAACCAACCAGTTGAGTT
CCAGATCCTATACAAATTAAGAAGTCAATACATGTATAATTCTGAGATGACTTAGGTTGGACTTTCAATG
TTGTGCTATGAATTTCCTCCTTACGCAGAGTATCTGTTTGCTTGCAGAGTGGCTGAATTCTGCAGTCGAC
GGTACCGCGGGCCCGGGATCCACCGGATCTAGATAACTGATCATAATCAGCCATACCACATTTGTAGAGG
TTTTACTTGCTTTAAAAAACCTCCCACACCTCCCCCTGAACCTGAAACATAAAATGAATGCAATTGTTGT
TGTTAACTTGTTTATTGCAGCTTATAATGGTTACAAATAAAGCAATAGCATCACAAATTTCACAAATAAA
GCATTTTTTTCACTGCATTCTAGTTGTGGTTTGTCCAAACTCATCAATGTATCTTAACGCGTAAATTGTA
AGCGTTAATATTTTGTTAAAATTCGCGTTAAATTTTTGTTAAATCAGCTCATTTTTTAACCAATAGGCCG
AAATCGGCAAAATCCCTTATAAATCAAAAGAATAGACCGAGATAGGGT
[37 nt withheld, positions 2919-2955]
AAAGAACGTGGACTCCAACGTCAAAGG
[49 nt withheld, positions 2983-3031]
T
[91 nt withheld, positions 3033-3123]
G
[124 nt withheld, positions 3125-3248]
CAGGTGGCACTTTTCGGGGAAATGTGCGCGGAACCCCTATTTGTTTATTTTTCTAAATACATTCAAATAT
GTATCCGCTCATGAGACAATAACCCTGATAAATGCTTCAATAATATTGAAAAAGGAAGAGTCCTGAGGCG
GAAAGAACCAGCTGTGGAATGTGTGTCAGTTAGGGTGTGGAAAGTCCCCAGGCTCCCCAGCAGGCAGAAG
TATGCAAAGCATGCATCTCAATTAGTCAGCAACCAGGTGTGGAAAGTCCCCAGGCTCCCCAGCAGGCAGA
AGTATGCAAAGCATGCATCTCAATTAGTCAGCAACCATAGTCCCGCCCCTAACTCCGCCCATCCCGCCCC
TAACTCCGCCCAGTTCCGCCCATTCTCCGCCCCATGGCTGACTAATTTTTTTTATTTATGCAGAGGCCGA
GGCCGCCTCGGCCTCTGAGCTATTCCAGAAGTAGTGAGGAGGCTTTTTTGGAGGCCTAGGCTTTTGCAAA
GATCGATCAAGAGACAGGATGAGGATCGTTTCGCATGATTGAACAAGATGGATTGCACGCAGGTTCTCCG
GCCGCTTGGGTGGAGAGGCTATTCGGCTATGACTGGGCACAACAGACAATCGGCTGCTCTGATGCCGCCG
TGTTCCGGCTGTCAGCGCAGGGGCGCCCGGTTCTTTTTGTCAAGACCGACCTGTCCGGTGCCCTGAATGA
ACTGCAAGACGAGGCAGCGCGGCTATCGTGGCTGGCCACGACGGGCGTTCCTTGCGCAGCTGTGCTCGAC
GTTGTCACTGAAGCGGGAAGGGACTGGCTGCTATTGGGCGAAGTGCCGGGGCAGGATCTCCTGTCATCTC
ACCTTGCTCCTGCCGAGAAAGTATCCATCATGGCTGATGCAATGCGGCGGCTGCATACGCTTGATCCGGC
TACCTGCCCATTCGACCACCAAGCGAAACATCGCATCGAGCGAGCACGTACTCGGATGGAAGCCGGTCTT
GTCGATCAGGATGATCTGGACGAAGAGCATCAGGGGCTCGCGCCAGCCGAACTGTTCGCCAGGCTCAAGG
CGAGCATGCCCGACGGCGAGGATCTCGTCGTGACCCATGGCGATGCCTGCTTGCCGAATATCATGGTGGA
AAATGGCCGCTTTTCTGGATTCATCGACTGTGGCCGGCTGGGTGTGGCGGACCGCTATCAGGACATAGCG
TTGGCTACCCGTGATATTGCTGAAGAGCTTGGCGGCGAATGGGCTGACCGCTTCCTCGTGCTTTACGGTA
TCGCCGCTCCCGATTCGCAGCGCATCGCCTTCTATCGCCTTCTTGACGAGTTCTTCTGAGCGGGACTCTG
GGGTTCGAAATGACCGACCAAGCGACGCCCAACCTGCCATCACGAGATTTCGATTCCACCGCCGCCTTCT
ATGAAAGGTTGGGCTTCGGAATCGTTTTCCGGGACGCCGGCTGGATGATCCTCCAGCGCGGGGATCTCAT
GCTGGAGTTCTTCGCCCACCCTAGGGGGAGGCTAACTGAAACACGGAAGGAGACAATACCGGAAGGAACC
CGCGCTATGACGGCAATAAAAAGACAGAATAAAACGCACGGTGTTGGGTCGTTTGTTCATAAACGCGGGG
TTCGGTCCCAGGGCTGGCACTCTGTCGATACCCCACCGAGACCCCATTGGGGCCAATACGCCCGCGTTTC
TTCCTTTTCCCCACCCCACCCCCCAAGTTCGGGTGAAGGCCCAGGGCTCGCAGCCAACGTCGGGGCGGCA
GGCCCTGCCATAGCCTCAGGTTACTCATATATACTTTAGATTGATTTAAAACTTCATTTTTAATTTAAAA
GGATCTAGGTGAAGATCCTTTTTGATAATCTCATGACCAAAATCCCTTAACGTGAGTTTTCGTTCCACTG
AGCGTCAGACCCCGTAGAAAAGATCAAAGGATCTTCTTGAGATCCTTTTTTTCTGCGCGTAATCTGCTGC
TTGCAAACAAAAAAACCACCGCTACCAGCGGTGGTTTGTTTGCCGGATCAAGAGCTACCAACTCTTTTTC
CGAAGGTAACTGGCTTCAGCAGAGCGCAGATACCAAATACTGTCCTTCTAGTGTAGCCGTAGTTAGGCCA
CCACTTCAAGAACTCTGTAGCACCGCCTACATACCTCGCTCTGCTAATCCTGTTACCAGTGGCTGCTGCC
AGTGGCGATAAGTCGTGTCTTACCGGGTTGGACTCAAGACGATAGTTACCGGATAAGGCGCAGCGGTCGG
GCTGAACGGGGGGTTCGTGCACACAGCCCAGCTTGGAGCGAACGACCTACACCGAACTGAGATACCTACA
GCGTGAGCTATGAGAAAGCGCCACGCTTCCCGAAGGGAGAAAGGCGGACAGGTATCCGGTAAGCGGCAGG
GTCGGAACAGGAGAGCGCACGAGGGAGCTTCCAGGGGGAAACGCCTGGTATCTTTATAGTCCTGTCGGGT
TTCGCCACCTCTGACTTGAGCGTCGATTTTTGTGATGCTCGTCAGGGGGGCGGAGCCTATGGAAAAACGC
CAGCAACGCGGCCTTTTTACGGTTCCTGGCCTTTTGCTGGCCTTTTGCTCACATGTTCTTTCCTGCGTTA
TCCCCTGATTCTGTGGATAACCGTATTACCGCCATGCAT
