>Addgene plasmid #83127 | pmNFL | depositor partial sequence | sequence record 160616 | Coding region
ATGAGTTCGTTCGGCTACGATCCGTACTTTTCGACCTCCTACAAGCGGCGCTATGTGGAGACGCCCCGGG
TGCACATCTCCAGCGTGCGCAGCGGCTACAGCACGGCGCGCTCCGCGTACTCCAGCTACTCCGCGCCGGT
CTCCTCCTCGCTGTCCGTGCGCCGCAGCTACTCGTCCAGCTCTGGCTCTTTGATGCCCAGCCTGGAGAAT
CTCGATCTGAGCCAGGTAGCCGCCATCAGCAACGACCTCAAGTCTATCCGCACACAAGAGAAGGCACAGC
TGCAGGACCTCAACGATCGCTTCGCCAGCTTCATCGAGCGCGTGCACGAGCTGGAGCAGCAGAACAAGGT
CCTGGAAGCCGAGCTGTTGGTGCTGCGCCAGAAACACTCTGAGCCTTCCCGCTTCCGCGCCCTGTACGAG
CAGGAGATCCGCGATCTGCGGCTGGCAGCGGAAGACGCCACTAACGAGAAGCAGGCGCTGCAGGGCGAGC
GCGAGGGGCTGGAGGAGACTCTGCGCAACCTGCAGGCTCGCTATGAGGAAGAAGTGCTGAGCCGCGAGGA
CGCCGAGGGCCGGCTGATGGAAGCGCGCAAAGGTGCGGATGAGGCCGCGCTCGCCCGCGCCGAGCTGGAG
AAGCGCATCGACAGCCTGATGGACGAGATAGCTTTCCTGAAGAAGGTGCACGAGGAAGAGATCGCCGAGC
TGCAGGCTCAGATCCAGTATGCTCAGATCTCCGTGGAGATGGACGTGTCCTCCAAGCCCGACCTCTCCGC
CGCTCTCAAGGACATCCGCGCTCAGTACGAGAAGCTGGCCGCCAAGAACATGCAGAACGCCGAAGAGTGG
TTCAAGAGCCGCTTCACCGTGCTAACCGAGAGCGCCGCCAAGAACACCGACGCTGTGCGCGCTGCCAAGG
ACGAGGTGTCGGAAAGCCGCCGCCTGCTCAAGGCTAAGACCCTGGAGATCGAAGCCTGCCGGGGTATGAA
CGAAGCTCTGGAGAAGCAGCTGCAGGAGCTAGAGGACAAGCAGAATGCAGACATTAGCGCCATGCAGGAC
ACAATCAACAAACTGGAGAATGAGCTGAGAAGCACGAAGAGCGAGATGGCCAGGTACCTGAAGGAGTACC
AGGACCTCCTCAATGTCAAGATGGCCTTGGACATCGAGATTGCAGCTTACAGAAAACTCTTGGAAGGCGA
AGAGACCAGGCTCAGTTTCACCAGCGTGGGTAGCATAACCAGCGGCTACTCTCAGAGCTCGCAGGTCTTC
GGCCGTTCTGCTTACAGTGGCTTGCAGAGCAGCTCCTACTTGATGTCTGCTCGCTCTTTCCCAGCCTACT
ATACCAGCCACGTCCAGGAAGAGCAGACAGAGGTCGAGGAGACCATTGAGGCTACGAAAGCTGAGGAGGC
CAAGGATGAGCCCCCCTCTGAAGGAGAAGCAGAAGAGGAGGAGAAGGAGAAAGAGGAGGGAGAGGAAGAG
GAAGGCGCTGAGGAGGAAGAAGCTGCCAAGGATGAGTCTGAAGACACAAAAGAAGAAGAAGAAGGTGGTG
AGGGTGAGGAGGAAGACACCAAAGAATCTGAAGAGGAAGAGAAGAAAGAGGAGAGTGCTGGAGAGGAGCA
GGTGGCTAAGAAGAAAGATTGA
