>Addgene plasmid #83127 | pmNFL | addgene partial sequence | sequence record 168064 | CMV-F 5'-CGCAAATGGGCGGTAGGCGTG-3'
ACCGTCAGATCCGCTAGCGCTACCGGACTCAGATCTCGAGTTCTCTCTAGGTCCCCCATCTCCGCCCCGG
GCCTGAGGGGCGCACCGGCCGCCACCATGAGTTCGTTCGGCTACGATCCGTACTTTTCGACCTCCTACAA
GCGGCGCTATGTGGAGACGCCCCGGGTGCACATCTCCAGCGTGCGCAGCGGCTACAGCACGGCGCGCTCC
GCGTACTCCAGCTACTCCGCGCCGGTCTCCTCCTCGCTGTCCGTGCGCCGCAGCTACTCGTCCAGCTCTG
GCTCTTTGATGCCCAGCCTGGAGAATCTCGATCTGAGCCAGGTAGCCGCCATCAGCAACGACCTCAAGTC
TATCCGCACACAAGAGAAGGCACAGCTGCAGGACCTCAACGATCGCTTCGCCAGCTTCATCGAGCGCGTG
CACGAGCTGGAGCAGCAGAACAAGGTCCTGGAAGCCGAGCTGTTGGTGCTGCGCCAGAAACACTCTGAGC
CTTCCCGCTTCCGCGCCCTGTACGAGCAGGAGATCCGCGATCTGCGGCTGGCAGCGGAAGACGCCACTAA
CGAGAAGCAGGCGCTGCAGGGCGAGCGCGAGGGGCTGGAGGAGACTCTGCGCAACCTGCAGGCTCGCTAT
GAGGAAGAAGTGCTGAGCCGCGAGGACGCCGAGGGCCGGCTGATGGAAGCGCGCAAAGGTGCGGATGAGG
CCGCGCTCGCCCGCGCCGAGCTGGAGAAGCGCATCGACAGCCTGATGGACGAGATAGCTTTCCTGAAGAA
GGTGCACGAGGAAGAGATCGCCGAGCTGCAGGCTCAGATCCAGTATGCTCAGATCTCCGTGGAGATGGAC
GTGTCCTCCAAGCCCGACCTCTCCGCCGCTCTCAAGGACATCCGCGCTCAGTACGAGAAGCTGGCCGCCA
AGAACATGCAGAACGCCGA
