>Addgene plasmid #83127 | pmNFL | addgene partial sequence | sequence record 168065 | SV40pA-R 5'-GAAATTTGTGATGCTATTGC-3'
GTTAACAACAACAATTGCATTCATTTTATGTTTCAGGTTCAGGGGGAGGTGTGGGAGGTTTTTTAAAGCA
AGTAAAACCTCTACAAATGTGGTATGGCTGATTATGATCAGTTATCTAGATCCGGTGGATCCCGGGCCCG
CGGTACCGTCGACTGCAGAATTCAGCCACTCTGCAAGCAAACAGATACTCTGCGTAAGGAGGAAATTCAT
AGCACAACATTGAAAGTCCAACCTAAGTCATCTCAGAATTATACATGTATTGACTTCTTAATTTGTATAG
GATCTGGAACTCAACTGGTTGGTTGGTGATGAGGTTGACCTGATTGGGGAGAACTTTTCCTGGAATAGTT
GGGAATAGGGCTCAATCTTTCTTCTTAGCCACCTGCTCCTCTCCAGCACTCTCCTCTTTCTTCTCTTCCT
CTTCAGATTCTTTGGTGTCTTCCTCCTCACCCTCACCACCTTCTTCTTCTTCTTTTGTGTCTTCAGACTC
ATCCTTGGCAGCTTCTTCCTCCTCAGCGCCTTCCTCTTCCTCTCCCTCCTCTTTCTCCTTCTCCTCCTCT
TCTGCTTCTCCTTCAGAGGGGGGCTCATCCTTGGCCTCCTCAGCTTTCGTAGCCTCAATGGTCTCCTCGA
CCTCTGTCTGCTCTTCCTGGACGTGGCTGGTATAGTAGGCTGGGAAAGAGCGAGCAGACATCAAGTAGGA
GCTGCTCTGCAAGCCACTGTAAGCAGAACGGCCGAAGACCTGCGAGCTCTGAGAGTAGCCGCTGGTTATG
CTACCCACGCTGGTGAAACTGAGCCTGGTCTCTTCGCCTTCCAAGAGTTTTCTGTAAGCTGCAATCTCGA
TGTCCAAGGCCATCTTGACATTGAGGAGGTCCTGGTACTCCTTCAGGTACCTGGCCATCTCGCTCTTCGT
GCTTCTCAGCTCATTCTCCAGTTTGTTGATTGTGTCCTGCATGGCGCTAATGTCTGCATTCTGCTTGTCC
